Addgene plasmid #152459: pGBW-m4133272
Purpose: Mammalian expression plasmid for SARS-CoV-2 nsp9
Depositing lab: Ginkgo Bioworks & Benjie Chen. Depositing organization: Ginkgo Bioworks.
Backbone
  Vector backbone: pTwist_CMV_6
  Backbone size w/o insert (bp): 4180
  Vector type: Mammalian Expression
Growth in bacteria
  Bacterial resistance: Ampicillin, 100 μg/mL
  Growth temperature: 37°C
  Growth strain: DH5alpha
  Copy number: High Copy
Gene/Insert
  Gene/Insert name: SARS-CoV-2 nsp9
  Species: Severe acute respiratory syndrome coronavirus 2
  Insert size (bp): 332
  Mutation: wt
  Entrez Gene: ORF1ab (a.k.a. GU280_gp01)
  Promoter: CMV
  Tag / fusion protein: Cleavable TEV;CBP (C terminal on backbone)
  Cloning method: Unknown
Resource information
  A portion of this plasmid was derived from a plasmid made by: GinkgoBioworks
Depositor comments: NCBI reference sequence: YP_009725305.1
How to cite: pGBW-m4133272 was a gift from Ginkgo Bioworks & Benjie Chen (Addgene plasmid # 152459 ; http://n2t.net/addgene:152459 ; RRID:Addgene_152459)
