[The description below was written by a language model from this plasmid's Addgene catalogue record and pLannotate feature annotations shown in this document.]
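Description:
pGBW-m4133272 is a mammalian expression plasmid for the wild-type nsp9 protein of SARS-CoV-2, built on the pTwist_CMV_6 backbone (about 4.2 kb without insert; the full deposited sequence is about 4.6 kb). It is maintained in E. coli through a high-copy ColE1/pUC-type origin of replication and selected with ampicillin via a complete β-lactamase (AmpR) gene. A short additional β-lactamase fragment is also detected in the backbone. No mammalian selection marker appears in the record, which suggests transient expression, although this is not stated.

The roughly 330 bp nsp9 coding sequence corresponds to a mature cleavage product of the viral ORF1ab polyprotein. The catalogue lists CMV as its promoter. The automated annotation finds the CMV immediate early enhancer, followed by CMV promoter matches near the end of the circular map, one of them called as a truncated CMVd2-type promoter. The insert itself is not annotated, but it presumably occupies the unannotated region that spans the sequence origin, upstream of the calmodulin-binding peptide (CBP) fragment. According to the catalogue, the backbone supplies a C-terminal, TEV protease-cleavable CBP tag, which permits calcium-dependent capture on calmodulin resin and later removal of the tag. The TEV site is not annotated separately.

An SV40 polyadenylation signal lies downstream of the tag, although it is annotated on the opposite strand. The expression unit is flanked by T7 and rrnG transcription terminators, a synthetic poly(A) signal and β-globin insulator elements, which likely shield the cassette from read-through transcription from the surrounding backbone. The plasmid is suited to producing tagged nsp9 in mammalian cells, for example for purification or interaction studies.
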