Features (pLannotate 1.2.2; 16 found; start..end, strand, type, name):
    368..384     +  CDS            CBP (fragment): calmodulin-binding peptide derived from skeletal muscle myosin light chain kinase; binds calmodulin with nanomolar affinity in the presence of calcium
    492..613     -  polyA_signal   SV40 poly(A) signal: SV40 polyadenylation signal
    636..705     -  CDS            large T antigen (fragment): large T antigen from SV40 (simian virus 40)
    728..774     +  terminator     T7 terminator: transcription terminator for bacteriophage T7 RNA polymerase
    804..940     +  terminator     rrnG terminator: transcription terminator from the E. coli ribosomal RNA rrnG operon (Albrechtsen et al., 1991)
    985..1056    +  misc_feature   3' β-globin insulator: insulator downstream of the human β-globin locus (Farrell et al., 2002)
   1282..1870    -  rep_origin     ori: high-copy-number ColE1/pMB1/pBR322/pUC origin of replication
   2042..2106    -  CDS            bla(M) (fragment): β-lactamase lacking the signal sequence; bla(M); allows cytosolic expression of β-lactamase
   2616..3476    +  CDS            AmpR: β-lactamase; bla; confers resistance to ampicillin, carbenicillin, and related antibiotics
   3489..3625    +  terminator     rrnG terminator: transcription terminator from the E. coli ribosomal RNA rrnG operon (Albrechtsen et al., 1991)
   3777..3848    +  misc_feature   5' β-globin insulator: insulator upstream of the human β-globin locus (Farrell et al., 2002)
   3853..3899    -  terminator     T7 terminator: transcription terminator for bacteriophage T7 RNA polymerase
   3917..3965    -  polyA_signal   poly(A) signal: synthetic polyadenylation signal
   4046..4349    +  enhancer       CMV enhancer: human cytomegalovirus immediate early enhancer
   4422..4439    -  promoter       CMV promoter (fragment): human cytomegalovirus (CMV) immediate early promoter
   4502..4553    +  promoter       CMVd2 promoter: truncated human cytomegalovirus (CMV) immediate early promoter that yields moderately reduced expression relative to the full-length promoter
>Addgene plasmid #152459 | pGBW-m4133272 | depositor full sequence | sequence record 295471 | Full Sequence
CACCATGAATGAGCTTAGTCCTGTTGCACTACGACAGATGTCTTGTGCTGCCGGTACTACACAAACTGCT
TGCACTGATGACAATGCGTTAGCTTACTACAACACAACAAAGGGAGGTAGGTTTGTACTTGCACTGTTAT
CCGATTTACAGGATTTGAAATGGGCTAGATTCCCTAAGAGTGATGGAACTGGTACTATCTATACAGAACT
GGAACCACCTTGTAGGTTTGTTACAGACACACCTAAAGGTCCTAAAGTGAAGTATTTATACTTTATTAAA
GGATTAAACAACCTAAATAGAGGTATGGTACTTGGTAGTTTAGCTGCCACAGTACGTCTAGAAAACCTTT
ACTTTCAGTCGAAGAGGCGATGGAAAAAGAATTTTATCGCGGTGAGTGCAGCCAACAGATTCAAAAAGAT
ATCCTCGTCTGGTGCCCTCTAAGCTAGCTTGACTGACTGAGATACAGCGTACCTTCAGCTCACAGACATG
ATAAGATACATTGATGAGTTTGGACAAACCACAACTAGAATGCAGTGAAAAAAATGCTTTATTTGTGAAA
TTTGTGATGCTATTGCTTTATTTGTAACCATTATAAGCTGCAATAAACAAGTTAACAACAACAATTGCAT
TCATTTTATGTTTCAGGTTCAGGGGGAGGTGTGGGAGGTTTTTTAAAGCAAGTAAAACCTCTACAAATGT
GGTATTGGCCCATCTCTATCGGTATCGTAGCATAACCCCTTGGGGCCTCTAAACGGGTCTTGAGGGGTTT
TTTGTGCCCCTCGGGCCGGATTGCTATCTACCGGCATTGGCGCAGAAAAAAATGCCTGATGCGACGCTGC
GCGTCTTATACTCCCACATATGCCAGATTCAGCAACGGATACGGCTTCCCCAACTTGCCCACTTCCATAC
GTGTCCTCCTTACCAGAAATTTATCCTTAAGGTCGTCAGCTATCCTGCAGGCGATCTCTCGATTTCGATC
AAGACATTCCTTTAATGGTCTTTTCTGGACACCACTAGGGGTCAGAAGTAGTTCATCAAACTTTCTTCCC
TCCCTAATCTCATTGGTTACCTTGGGCTATCGAAACTTAATTAACCAGTCAAGTCAGCTACTTGGCGAGA
TCGACTTGTCTGGGTTTCGACTACGCTCAGAATTGCGTCAGTCAAGTTCGATCTGGTCCTTGCTATTGCA
CCCGTTCTCCGATTACGAGTTTCATTTAAATCATGTGAGCAAAAGGCCAGCAAAAGGCCAGGAACCGTAA
AAAGGCCGCGTTGCTGGCGTTTTTCCATAGGCTCCGCCCCCCTGACGAGCATCACAAAAATCGACGCTCA
AGTCAGAGGTGGCGAAACCCGACAGGACTATAAAGATACCAGGCGTTTCCCCCTGGAAGCTCCCTCGTGC
GCTCTCCTGTTCCGACCCTGCCGCTTACCGGATACCTGTCCGCCTTTCTCCCTTCGGGAAGCGTGGCGCT
TTCTCATAGCTCACGCTGTAGGTATCTCAGTTCGGTGTAGGTCGTTCGCTCCAAGCTGGGCTGTGTGCAC
GAACCCCCCGTTCAGCCCGACCGCTGCGCCTTATCCGGTAACTATCGTCTTGAGTCCAACCCGGTAAGAC
ACGACTTATCGCCACTGGCAGCAGCCACTGGTAACAGGATTAGCAGAGCGAGGTATGTAGGCGGTGCTAC
AGAGTTCTTGAAGTGGTGGCCTAACTACGGCTACACTAGAAGAACAGTATTTGGTATCTGCGCTCTGCTG
AAGCCAGTTACCTTCGGAAAAAGAGTTGGTAGCTCTTGATCCGGCAAACAAACCACCGCTGGTAGCGGTG
GTTTTTTTGTTTGCAAGCAGCAGATTACGCGCAGAAAAAAAGGATCTCAAGAAGATCCTTTGATCTTTTC
TACGGGGTCTGACGCTCAGTGGAACGAAAACTCACGTTAAGGGATTTTGGTCATGAGATTATCAAAAAGG
ATCTTCACCTAGATCCTTTTAAATTAAAAATGAAGTTTTAAATCAATCTAAAGTATATATGAGTAAACTT
GGTCTGACAGTTACCAATGCTTAATCAGTGAGGCACCTATCTCAGCGATCTGTCTATTTCGTTCATCCAT
AGTTGCATTTAAATTTCCGAACTCTCCAAGGCCCTCGTCGGAAAATCTTCAAACCTTTCGTCCGATCCAT
CTTGCAGGCTACCTCTCGAACGAACTATCGCAAGTCTCTTGGCCGGCCTTGCGCCTTGGCTATTGCTTGG
CAGCGCCTATCGCCAGGTATTACTCCAATCCCGAATATCCGAGATCGGGATCACCCGAGAGAAGTTCAAC
CTACATCCTCAATCCCGATCTATCCGAGATCCGAGGAATATCGAAATCGGGGCGCGCCTGGTGTACCGAG
AACGATCCTCTCAGTGCGAGTCTCGACGATCCATATCGTTGCTTGGCAGTCAGCCAGTCGGAATCCAGCT
TGGGACCCAGGAAGTCCAATCGTCAGATATTGTACTCAAGCCTGGTCACGGCAGCGTACCGATCTGTTTA
AACCTAGATATTGATAGTCTGATCGGTCAACGTATAATCGAGTCCTAGCTTTTGCAAACATCTATCAAGA
GACAGGATCAGCAGGAGGCTTTCGCATGAGTATTCAACATTTCCGTGTCGCCCTTATTCCCTTTTTTGCG
GCATTTTGCCTTCCTGTTTTTGCTCACCCAGAAACGCTGGTGAAAGTAAAAGATGCTGAAGATCAGTTGG
GTGCGCGAGTGGGTTACATCGAACTGGATCTCAACAGCGGTAAGATCCTTGAGAGTTTTCGCCCCGAAGA
ACGCTTTCCAATGATGAGCACTTTTAAAGTTCTGCTATGTGGCGCGGTATTATCCCGTATTGACGCCGGG
CAAGAGCAACTCGGTCGCCGCATACACTATTCTCAGAATGACTTGGTTGAGTATTCACCAGTCACAGAAA
AGCATCTTACGGATGGCATGACAGTAAGAGAATTATGCAGTGCTGCCATAACCATGAGTGATAACACTGC
GGCCAACTTACTTCTGACAACGATTGGAGGACCGAAGGAGCTAACCGCTTTTTTGCACAACATGGGGGAT
CATGTAACTCGCCTTGATCGTTGGGAACCGGAGCTGAATGAAGCCATACCAAACGACGAGCGTGACACCA
CGATGCCTGTAGCAATGGCAACAACCTTGCGTAAACTATTAACTGGCGAACTACTTACTCTAGCTTCCCG
GCAACAGTTGATAGACTGGATGGAGGCGGATAAAGTTGCAGGACCACTTCTGCGCTCGGCCCTTCCGGCT
GGCTGGTTTATTGCTGATAAATCTGGAGCCGGTGAGCGTGGGTCTCGCGGTATCATTGCAGCACTGGGGC
CAGATGGTAAGCCCTCCCGTATCGTAGTTATCTACACGACGGGGAGTCAGGCAACTATGGATGAACGAAA
TAGACAGATCGCTGAGATAGGTGCCTCACTGATTAAGCATTGGTAACCGATTCTAGGTGCATTGGCGCAG
AAAAAAATGCCTGATGCGACGCTGCGCGTCTTATACTCCCACATATGCCAGATTCAGCAACGGATACGGC
TTCCCCAACTTGCCCACTTCCATACGTGTCCTCCTTACCAGAAATTTATCCTTAAGATCCCGAATCGTTT
AAACTCGACTCTGGCTCTATCGAATCTCCGTCGTTTCGAGCTTACGCGAACAGCCGTGGCGCTCATTTGC
TCGTCGGGCATCGAATCTCGTCAGCTATCGTCAGCTTACCTTTTTGGCAGCGATCGCGGCTCCCGACATC
TTGGACCATTAGCTCCACAGGTATCTTCTTCCCTCTAGTGGTCATAACAGCAGCTTCAGCTACCTCTCAA
TTCAAAAAACCCCTCAAGACCCGTTTAGAGGCCCCAAGGGGTTATGCTATCAATCGTTGCGTTACACACA
CAAAAAACCAACACACATCCATCTTCGATGGATAGCGATTTTATTATCTAACTGCTGATCGAGTGTAGCC
AGATCTAGTAATCAATTACGGGGTCATTAGTTCATAGCCCATATATGGAGTTCCGCGTTACATAACTTAC
GGTAAATGGCCCGCCTGGCTGACCGCCCAACGACCCCCGCCCATTGACGTCAATAATGACGTATGTTCCC
ATAGTAACGCCAATAGGGACTTTCCATTGACGTCAATGGGTGGAGTATTTACGGTAAACTGCCCACTTGG
CAGTACATCAAGTGTATCATATGCCAAGTACGCCCCCTATTGACGTCAATGACGGTAAATGGCCCGCCTG
GCATTATGCCCAGTACATGACCTTATGGGACTTTCCTACTTGGCAGTACATCTACGTATTAGTCATCGCT
ATTACCATGCTGATGCGGTTTTGGCAGTACATCAATGGGCGTGGATAGCGGTTTGACTCACGGGGATTTC
CAAGTCTCCACCCCATTGACGTCAATGGGAGTTTGTTTTGGCACCAAAATCAACGGGACTTTCCAAAATG
TCGTAACAACTCCGCCCCATTGACGCAAATGGGCGGTAGGCGTGTACGGTGGGAGGTCTATATAAGCAGA
GCTGGTTTAGTGAACCGTCAGATCAGATCTTTGTCGATCCTACCATCCACTCGACACACCCGCCAGCGGC
CGC
